Addgene plasmid #107079: pET15b-YM1
Purpose: M. sedula PCNA1 fused at the C-terminus of YPet
Depositing lab: Teruyuki Nagamune. Depositing organization: The University of Tokyo. Publication: Three proliferating cell nuclear antigen homologues from Metallosphaera sedula form a head-to-tail heterotrimer. Iwata F, Hirakawa H, Nagamune T. Sci Rep. 2016 May 27;6:26588. doi: 10.1038/srep26588. PubMed 27228945.
Backbone
  Vector backbone: pET-15b
  Backbone manufacturer: Merck Millipore
  Backbone size w/o insert (bp): 5700
  Total vector size (bp): 7200
  Modifications to backbone: NcoI site was removed and a stop codon was inserted after BamHI site.
  Vector type: Bacterial Expression
Growth in bacteria
  Bacterial resistance: Ampicillin, 100 μg/mL
  Growth temperature: 37°C
  Growth strain: DH5alpha
  Growth instructions: Supplement with 1% glucose is recommended to suppress leaky expression.
  Copy number: Low Copy
Gene/Insert
  Gene/Insert name: M. sedula PCNA1 fused to YPet (alt name: YPet-MsePCNA1)
  Species: Synthetic
  Insert size (bp): 1600
  Promoter: T7 promoter
  Tag / fusion protein: His6 tag (N terminal on backbone)
  Cloning method: Restriction Enzyme; 5′ cloning site NcoI (not destroyed); 3′ cloning site BamHI (not destroyed)
  Sequencing primers: 5′ T7; 3′ T7 Terminal
Terms and licenses: Academic/Nonprofit Terms; Industry Terms: Not Available to Industry
How to cite: pET15b-YM1 was a gift from Teruyuki Nagamune (Addgene plasmid # 107079 ; http://n2t.net/addgene:107079 ; RRID:Addgene_107079)
