[The description below was written by a language model from this plasmid's Addgene catalogue record and pLannotate feature annotations shown in this document.]
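Description:
pET15b-YM1 is a bacterial expression plasmid of about 7.2 kb built on a modified pET-15b backbone, in which the original NcoI site was removed and a stop codon was added after the BamHI site. It replicates in E. coli from a pBR322-type ColE1 origin accompanied by the bom region and the rop gene. Rop restrains copy number, which fits the catalogue's low-copy designation. Selection is by ampicillin through the β-lactamase gene under its own promoter. The scattered tetracycline-resistance fragments and the tet promoter in the feature table are non-functional remnants of the pBR322 ancestry of pET vectors.

The payload is a synthetic fusion of roughly 1.6 kb in which PCNA1, a proliferating cell nuclear antigen homologue from the archaeon Metallosphaera sedula, is joined to the C-terminus of the yellow fluorescent protein YPet. The fusion was cloned between NcoI and BamHI sites. Transcription is driven by a T7 promoter followed by a lac operator, and the plasmid carries lacI, so expression is repressed until induction with IPTG in a host that supplies T7 RNA polymerase. A T7 terminator closes the unit. Upstream of YPet the backbone supplies an N-terminal His6 tag for affinity purification, picked up in the annotation as a short fragment of a composite tag, and a thrombin cleavage site for removing it. The automated annotation identifies YPet but leaves the region downstream of it unlabelled, which is where the PCNA1 coding sequence is expected to lie. The short solubility-tag fragment called just before the terminator is probably residual vector sequence rather than a functional tag.

The associated publication concerns assembly of the three M. sedula PCNA homologues into a head-to-tail heterotrimer, so a fluorescently labelled, purifiable PCNA1 subunit would suit studies of that assembly. The record does not state the specific assay.
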