Features (pLannotate 1.2.2; 20 found; start..end, strand, type, name):
    104..208     +  promoter       AmpR promoter: bla
    209..1069    +  CDS            AmpR: β-lactamase; bla; confers resistance to ampicillin, carbenicillin, and related antibiotics
   1240..1828    +  rep_origin     ori: high-copy-number ColE1/pMB1/pBR322/pUC origin of replication
   2014..2153    -  misc_feature   bom: basis of mobility region from pBR322
   2255..2446    -  CDS            rop: Rop protein, which maintains plasmids at low copy number; rop
   2463..2843    +  CDS            YPB1_ECOLX: Protein predicted: Swiss-Prot protein existence level 4. From Escherichia coli.
   3085..3709    -  CDS            TcR (fragment): tetracycline efflux protein; tet; confers resistance to tetracycline
   3724..3745    -  protein_bind   CAP binding site: CAP binding activates transcription in the presence of cAMP. E. coli catabolite activator protein
   3758..4840    -  CDS            lacI: lac repressor; lacI; The lac repressor binds to the lac operator to inhibit transcription in E. coli. This inhibition can be relieved by adding lactose or isopropyl-β-D-thiogalactopyranoside (IPTG).
   4841..4918    -  promoter       lacI promoter: lacI
   4926..5205    -  CDS            TcR (fragment): tetracycline efflux protein; tet; confers resistance to tetracycline
   5227..5245    +  promoter       T7 promoter: promoter for bacteriophage T7 RNA polymerase
   5246..5270    +  protein_bind   lac operator: The lac repressor binds to the lac operator to inhibit transcription in E. coli. This inhibition can be relieved by adding lactose or isopropyl-β-D-thiogalactopyranoside (IPTG). lac repressor encoded by lacI
   5325..5341    +  CDS            capTEV™ (fragment): composite tag for in vivo biotinylation, TEV protease cleavage, and 6xHis tagging
   5352..5369    +  CDS            thrombin site: thrombin recognition and cleavage site
   5376..6092    +  CDS            YPet: YPet is a basic (constitutively fluorescent) yellow fluorescent protein published in 2005, derived from Aequorea victoria. It has moderate acid sensitivity.
   6880..6926    +  CDS            SET1 (fragment): solubility-enhancement tag derived from T7 phage gene 10B
   6934..6981    +  terminator     T7 terminator: transcription terminator for bacteriophage T7 RNA polymerase
   7004..7108    -  CDS            TcR (fragment): tetracycline efflux protein; tet; confers resistance to tetracycline
   7156..7184    -  promoter       tet promoter: E. coli promoter for tetracycline efflux protein gene
>Addgene plasmid #107079 | pET15b-YM1 | addgene full sequence | sequence record 204636 | Addgene NGS Result
TTCTTGAAGACGAAAGGGCCTCGTGATACGCCTATTTTTATAGGTTAATGTCATGATAATAATGGTTTCT
TAGACGTCAGGTGGCACTTTTCGGGGAAATGTGCGCGGAACCCCTATTTGTTTATTTTTCTAAATACATT
CAAATATGTATCCGCTCATGAGACAATAACCCTGATAAATGCTTCAATAATATTGAAAAAGGAAGAGTAT
GAGTATTCAACATTTCCGTGTCGCCCTTATTCCCTTTTTTGCGGCATTTTGCCTTCCTGTTTTTGCTCAC
CCAGAAACGCTGGTGAAAGTAAAAGATGCTGAAGATCAGTTGGGTGCACGAGTGGGTTACATCGAACTGG
ATCTCAACAGCGGTAAGATCCTTGAGAGTTTTCGCCCCGAAGAACGTTTTCCAATGATGAGCACTTTTAA
AGTTCTGCTATGTGGCGCGGTATTATCCCGTGTTGACGCCGGGCAAGAGCAACTCGGTCGCCGCATACAC
TATTCTCAGAATGACTTGGTTGAGTACTCACCAGTCACAGAAAAGCATCTTACGGATGGCATGACAGTAA
GAGAATTATGCAGTGCTGCCATAACCATGAGTGATAACACTGCGGCCAACTTACTTCTGACAACGATCGG
AGGACCGAAGGAGCTAACCGCTTTTTTGCACAACATGGGGGATCATGTAACTCGCCTTGATCGTTGGGAA
CCGGAGCTGAATGAAGCCATACCAAACGACGAGCGTGACACCACGATGCCTGCAGCAATGGCAACAACGT
TGCGCAAACTATTAACTGGCGAACTACTTACTCTAGCTTCCCGGCAACAATTAATAGACTGGATGGAGGC
GGATAAAGTTGCAGGACCACTTCTGCGCTCGGCCCTTCCGGCTGGCTGGTTTATTGCTGATAAATCTGGA
GCCGGTGAGCGTGGGTCTCGCGGTATCATTGCAGCACTGGGGCCAGATGGTAAGCCCTCCCGTATCGTAG
TTATCTACACGACGGGGAGTCAGGCAACTATGGATGAACGAAATAGACAGATCGCTGAGATAGGTGCCTC
ACTGATTAAGCATTGGTAACTGTCAGACCAAGTTTACTCATATATACTTTAGATTGATTTAAAACTTCAT
TTTTAATTTAAAAGGATCTAGGTGAAGATCCTTTTTGATAATCTCATGACCAAAATCCCTTAACGTGAGT
TTTCGTTCCACTGAGCGTCAGACCCCGTAGAAAAGATCAAAGGATCTTCTTGAGATCCTTTTTTTCTGCG
CGTAATCTGCTGCTTGCAAACAAAAAAACCACCGCTACCAGCGGTGGTTTGTTTGCCGGATCAAGAGCTA
CCAACTCTTTTTCCGAAGGTAACTGGCTTCAGCAGAGCGCAGATACCAAATACTGTCCTTCTAGTGTAGC
CGTAGTTAGGCCACCACTTCAAGAACTCTGTAGCACCGCCTACATACCTCGCTCTGCTAATCCTGTTACC
AGTGGCTGCTGCCAGTGGCGATAAGTCGTGTCTTACCGGGTTGGACTCAAGACGATAGTTACCGGATAAG
GCGCAGCGGTCGGGCTGAACGGGGGGTTCGTGCACACAGCCCAGCTTGGAGCGAACGACCTACACCGAAC
TGAGATACCTACAGCGTGAGCTATGAGAAAGCGCCACGCTTCCCGAAGGGAGAAAGGCGGACAGGTATCC
GGTAAGCGGCAGGGTCGGAACAGGAGAGCGCACGAGGGAGCTTCCAGGGGGAAACGCCTGGTATCTTTAT
AGTCCTGTCGGGTTTCGCCACCTCTGACTTGAGCGTCGATTTTTGTGATGCTCGTCAGGGGGGCGGAGCC
TATGGAAAAACGCCAGCAACGCGGCCTTTTTACGGTTCCTGGCCTTTTGCTGGCCTTTTGCTCACATGTT
CTTTCCTGCGTTATCCCCTGATTCTGTGGATAACCGTATTACCGCCTTTGAGTGAGCTGATACCGCTCGC
CGCAGCCGAACGACCGAGCGCAGCGAGTCAGTGAGCGAGGAAGCGGAAGAGCGCCTGATGCGGTATTTTC
TCCTTACGCATCTGTGCGGTATTTCACACCGCAATGGTGCACTCTCAGTACAATCTGCTCTGATGCCGCA
TAGTTAAGCCAGTATACACTCCGCTATCGCTACGTGACTGGGTCATGGCTGCGCCCCGACACCCGCCAAC
ACCCGCTGACGCGCCCTGACGGGCTTGTCTGCTCCCGGCATCCGCTTACAGACAAGCTGTGACCGTCTCC
GGGAGCTGCATGTGTCAGAGGTTTTCACCGTCATCACCGAAACGCGCGAGGCAGCTGCGGTAAAGCTCAT
CAGCGTGGTCGTGAAGCGATTCACAGATGTCTGCCTGTTCATCCGCGTCCAGCTCGTTGAGTTTCTCCAG
AAGCGTTAATGTCTGGCTTCTGATAAAGCGGGCCATGTTAAGGGCGGTTTTTTCCTGTTTGGTCACTGAT
GCCTCCGTGTAAGGGGGATTTCTGTTCATGGGGGTAATGATACCGATGAAACGAGAGAGGATGCTCACGA
TACGGGTTACTGATGATGAACATGCCCGGTTACTGGAACGTTGTGAGGGTAAACAACTGGCGGTATGGAT
GCGGCGGGACCAGAGAAAAATCACTCAGGGTCAATGCCAGCGCTTCGTTAATACAGATGTAGGTGTTCCA
CAGGGTAGCCAGCAGCATCCTGCGATGCAGATCCGGAACATAATGGTGCAGGGCGCTGACTTCCGCGTTT
CCAGACTTTACGAAACACGGAAACCGAAGACCATTCATGTTGTTGCTCAGGTCGCAGACGTTTTGCAGCA
GCAGTCGCTTCACGTTCGCTCGCGTATCGGTGATTCATTCTGCTAACCAGTAAGGCAACCCCGCCAGCCT
AGCCGGGTCCTCAACGACAGGAGCACGATCATGCGCACCCGTGGCCAGGACCCAACGCTGCCCGAGATGC
GCCGCGTGCGGCTGCTGGAGATGGCGGACGCGATGGATATGTTCTGCCAAGGGTTGGTTTGCGCATTCAC
AGTTCTCCGCAAGAATTGATTGGCTCCAATTCTTGGAGTGGTGAATCCGTTAGCGAGGTGCCGCCGGCTT
CCATTCAGGTCGAGGTGGCCCGGCTCCATGCACCGCGACGCAACGCGGGGAGGCAGACAAGGTATAGGGC
GGCGCCTACAATCCATGCCAACCCGTTCCATGTGCTCGCCGAGGCGGCATAAATCGCCGTGACGATCAGC
GGTCCAATGATCGAAGTTAGGCTGGTAAGAGCCGCGAGCGATCCTTGAAGCTGTCCCTGATGGTCGTCAT
CTACCTGCCTGGACAGCATGGCCTGCAACGCGGGCATCCCGATGCCGCCGGAAGCGAGAAGAATCATAAT
GGGGAAGGCCATCCAGCCTCGCGTCGCGAACGCCAGCAAGACGTAGCCCAGCGCGTCGGCCGCCATGCCG
GCGATAATGGCCTGCTTCTCGCCGAAACGTTTGGTGGCGGGACCAGTGACGAAGGCTTGAGCGAGGGCGT
GCAAGATTCCGAATACCGCAAGCGACAGGCCGATCATCGTCGCGCTCCAGCGAAAGCGGTCCTCGCCGAA
AATGACCCAGAGCGCTGCCGGCACCTGTCCTACGAGTTGCATGATAAAGAAGACAGTCATAAGTGCGGCG
ACGATAGTCATGCCCCGCGCCCACCGGAAGGAGCTGACTGGGTTGAAGGCTCTCAAGGGCATCGGTCGAG
ATCCCGGTGCCTAATGAGTGAGCTAACTTACATTAATTGCGTTGCGCTCACTGCCCGCTTTCCAGTCGGG
AAACCTGTCGTGCCAGCTGCATTAATGAATCGGCCAACGCGCGGGGAGAGGCGGTTTGCGTATTGGGCGC
CAGGGTGGTTTTTCTTTTCACCAGTGAGACGGGCAACAGCTGATTGCCCTTCACCGCCTGGCCCTGAGAG
AGTTGCAGCAAGCGGTCCACGCTGGTTTGCCCCAGCAGGCGAAAATCCTGTTTGATGGTGGTTAACGGCG
GGATATAACATGAGCTGTCTTCGGTATCGTCGTATCCCACTACCGAGATATCCGCACCAACGCGCAGCCC
GGACTCGGTAATGGCGCGCATTGCGCCCAGCGCCATCTGATCGTTGGCAACCAGCATCGCAGTGGGAACG
ATGCCCTCATTCAGCATTTGCATGGTTTGTTGAAAACCGGACATGGCACTCCAGTCGCCTTCCCGTTCCG
CTATCGGCTGAATTTGATTGCGAGTGAGATATTTATGCCAGCCAGCCAGACGCAGACGCGCCGAGACAGA
ACTTAATGGGCCCGCTAACAGCGCGATTTGCTGGTGACCCAATGCGACCAGATGCTCCACGCCCAGTCGC
GTACCGTCTTCATGGGAGAAAATAATACTGTTGATGGGTGTCTGGTCAGAGACATCAAGAAATAACGCCG
GAACATTAGTGCAGGCAGCTTCCACAGCAATGGCATCCTGGTCATCCAGCGGATAGTTAATGATCAGCCC
ACTGACGCGTTGCGCGAGAAGATTGTGCACCGCCGCTTTACAGGCTTCGACGCCGCTTCGTTCTACCATC
GACACCACCACGCTGGCACCCAGTTGATCGGCGCGAGATTTAATCGCCGCGACAATTTGCGACGGCGCGT
GCAGGGCCAGACTGGAGGTGGCAACGCCAATCAGCAACGACTGTTTGCCCGCCAGTTGTTGTGCCACGCG
GTTGGGAATGTAATTCAGCTCCGCCATCGCCGCTTCCACTTTTTCCCGCGTTTTCGCAGAAACGTGGCTG
GCCTGGTTCACCACGCGGGAAACGGTCTGATAAGAGACACCGGCATACTCTGCGACATCGTATAACGTTA
CTGGTTTCACATTCACCACCCTGAATTGACTCTCTTCCGGGCGCTATCATGCCATACCGCGAAAGGTTTT
GCGCCATTCGATGGTGTCCGGGATCTCGACGCTCTCCCTTATGCGACTCCTGCATTAGGAAGCAGCCCAG
TAGTAGGTTGAGGCCGTTGAGCACCGCCGCCGCAAGGAATGGTGCATGCAAGGAGATGGCGCCCAACAGT
CCCCCGGCCACGGGGCCTGCCACCATACCCACGCCGAAACAAGCGCTCATGAGCCCGAAGTGGCGAGCCC
GATCTTCCCCATCGGTGATGTCGGCGATATAGGCGCCAGCAACCGCACCTGTGGCGCCGGTGATGCCGGC
CACGATGCGTCCGGCGTAGAGGATCGAGATCTCGATCCCGCGAAATTAATACGACTCACTATAGGGGAAT
TGTGAGCGGATAACAATTCCCCTCTAGAAATAATTTTGTTTAACTTTAAGGAGAAATTAACTATGGGCAG
CAGCCATCATCATCATCATCACAGCAGCGGCCTGGTGCCGCGCGGCAGCCATATGATGGTGAGCAAGGGC
GAGGAGCTGTTCACCGGGGTGGTGCCCATCCTGGTCGAGCTGGACGGCGACGTAAACGGCCACAAGTTCA
GCGTGTCCGGCGAGGGCGAGGGCGATGCCACCTACGGCAAGCTGACCCTGAAGCTGCTGTGCACCACCGG
CAAGCTGCCCGTGCCCTGGCCCACCCTCGTGACCACCCTGGGCTACGGCCTGCAGTGCTTCGCCCGCTAC
CCCGACCACATGAAGCAGCACGACTTCTTCAAGTCCGCCATGCCCGAAGGCTACGTCCAGGAGCGCACCA
TCTTCTTCAAGGACGACGGCAACTACAAGACCCGCGCCGAGGTGAAGTTCGAGGGCGACACCCTGGTGAA
CCGCATCGAGCTGAAGGGCATCGACTTCAAGGAGGACGGCAACATCCTGGGGCACAAGCTGGAGTACAAC
TACAACAGCCACAACGTCTATATCACCGCCGACAAGCAGAAGAACGGCATCAAGGCCAACTTCAAGATCC
GCCACAACATCGAGGACGGCGGCGTGCAGCTCGCCGACCACTACCAGCAGAACACCCCCATCGGCGACGG
CCCCGTGCTGCTGCCCGACAACCACTACCTGAGCTACCAGTCCGCCCTGTTCAAAGACCCCAACGAGAAG
CGCGATCACATGGTCCTGCTGGAGTTCCTGACCGCCGCCGGGATCACTGAGGGCATGAACGAGCTGTACA
AGAAGGGTAGTGGCATGCCATGGGAATCCCATATGATGTTCCGTGCAATCTATGGTAGCTCTCGTGACTT
CTATTACATCGTGTCTAGCATTAGCAAAATCAGCGACGAGCTGACCCTGAACTTCACTGAAGAGGGCATC
GGCTCCAAGTATCTGACCGATGACAAGGTTATGATGGGTGTGGTTGAAATTGGTAAAGACGCTCTGGAAG
AATACTCTATCGAGAAGCCGATTTCTGTGAAGCTGAACCTGGGCGAACTGAAAAAGATCCTGTCCAAGAT
GAAGGGCCGCAGCTCCGTGGAGATTACTGAAACCAACGAAGGCATCCGCATCAGCATGAAGGACGAGAAA
ACCGGCACCCGCTCCTCTCTGTCCATCAAGGCGGAAAAAGGTGAACCGCAGATTCTGAAAGAGCCGTCTG
TTGCGCACTCTGTTACTATGGGTATTGGCGGTGACATCCTGAGCATCCTGGTGGATGAATCCATGCAGGT
TGGCGAGGAAGTGGAAATCAAAGCGGAGGATGACCACGTGAGCTTCGAGGTTGAGGAAGCTGGCAAGAAA
TACTCCGCGGTGCTGAAGAACGGTAAACCGCTGACTAAACTGGAAATTGAGAAACAGGGCTCCAGCCGTT
ACTCCCTGGCGATTCTGGAGAAAGTTAGCAGCGCACTGTCCTTCTCCAAAGAGATTGAGATCGGTTTCGG
TGCGGGTATTCCGATGAAACTGACTGCGCCGCTGGAAAAGGGCGCAGGCATTCGTTTCTGGGTTGCTCCG
CGTCTGTCGGGATCCGTAAGCTAACAAAGCCCGAAAGGAAGCTGAGTTGGCTGCTGCCACCGCTGAGCAA
TAACTAGCATAACCCCTTGGGGCCTCTAAACGGGTCTTGAGGGGTTTTTTGCTGAAAGGAGGAACTATAT
CCGGATATCCCGCAAGAGGCCCGGCAGTACCGGCATAACCAAGCCTATGCCTACAGCATCCAGGGTGACG
GTGCCGAGGATGACGATGAGCGCATTGTTAGATTTCATACACGGTGCCTGACTGCGTTAGCAATTTAACT
GTGATAAACTACCGCATTAAAGCTTATCGATGATAAGCTGTCAAACATGAGAA
